>Addgene plasmid #166091 | pNSU299_MET16 | addgene full sequence | sequence record 329609 | Addgene NGS Result
ATGTCTAGATTAGATAAAAGTAAAGTGATTAACAGCGCATTAGAGCTGCTTAATGAGGTCGGAATCGAAG
GTTTAACAACCCGTAAACTCGCCCAGAAGCTAGGTGTAGAGCAGCCTACATTGTATTGGCATGTAAAAAA
TAAGCGGGCTTTGCTCGACGCCTTAGCCATTGAGATGTTAGATAGGCACCATACTCACTTTTGCCCTTTA
GAAGGGGAAAGCTGGCAAGATTTTTTACGTAATAACGCTAAAAGTTTTAGATGTGCTTTACTAAGTCATC
GCGATGGAGCAAAAGTACATTTAGGTACACGGCCTACAGAAAAACAGTATGAAACTCTCGAAAATCAATT
AGCCTTTTTATGCCAACAAGGTTTTTCACTAGAGAATGCATTATATGCACTCAGCGCTGTGGGGCATTTT
ACTTTAGGTTGCGTATTGGAAGATCAAGAGCATCAAGTCGCTAAAGAAGAAAGGGAAACACCTACTACTG
ATAGTATGCCGCCATTATTACGACAAGCTATCGAATTATTTGATCACCAAGGTGCAGAGCCAGCCTTCTT
ATTCGGCCTTGAATTGATCATATGCGGATTAGAAAAACAACTTAAATGTGAAAGTGGGTCTTAAGTCTGA
AGAATGAATGATTTGATGATTTCTTTTTCCCTCCATTTTTCTTACTGAATATATCAATGATATAGACTTG
TATAGTTTATTATTTCAAATTAAGTAGCTATATATAGTCAAGATAACGTTTGTTTGACACGATTACATTA
TTCGTCGACATCTTTTTTCAGCCTGTCGTGGTAGCAATTTGAGGAGTATTATTAATTGAATAGGTTCATT
TTGCGCTCGCATAAACAGTTTTCGTCAGGGACAGTATGTTGGAATGAGTGGTAATTAATGGTGACATGAC
ATGTTATAGCAATAACCTTGATGTTTACATCGTAGTTTAATGTACACCCCGCGAATTCGTTCAAGTAGGA
GTGCACCAATTGCAAAGGGAAAAGCTGAATGGGCAGTTCGAACCGCGGTCTTTCCTGCGTTATCCCCTGA
TTCTGTGGATAACCGTATTACCGCCTTTGAGTGAGCTGATACCGCTCGCCGCAGCCGAACGACCGAGCGC
AGCGAGTCAGTGAGCGAGGAAGCGGAAGAGCGCCCAATACGCAAACCGCCTCTCCCCGCGCGTTGGCCGA
TTCATTAATGCAGCTGGCACGACAGGTTTCCCGACTGGAAAGCGGGCAGTGAGCGCAACGCAATTAATGT
GAGTTAGCTCACTCATTAGGCACCCCAGGCTTTACACTTTATGCTTCCGGCTCGTATGTTGTGTGGAATT
GTGAGCGGATAACAATTTCACACAGGAAACAGCTATGACCATGATTACGCCAAGCGCGCAATTAACCCTC
ACTAAAGGGAACAAAAGCTGGAGCTCATAGCTTCAAAATGTTTCTACTCCTTTTTTACTCTTCCAGATTT
TCTCGGACTCCGCGCATCGCCGTACCACTTCAAAACACCCAAGCACAGCACTGATGAATCCCCTAATGAT
TTTGGTAAAAATCATTAAGTTAAGGTGGATACACATCTTGTCATATGATCAAATGGTTTCGCGAAAAATC
AATAATCAGACAACAAGATGTGCGAACTCGATATTTTACACGACTCTCTTTACCAATTCTGCCCCGAATT
ACACTTAAAACGACTCAACAGCTTAACGTTGGCTTGCCACGCATTACTTGACTGTAAAACTCTCACTCTT
ACCGAACTTGGCCGTAACCTGCCAACCAAAGCGAGAACAAAACATAACATCAAACGAATCGACCGATTGT
TAGGTAATCGTCACCTCCACAAAGAGCGACTCGCTGTATACCGTTGGCATGCTAGCTTTATCTGTTCGGG
CAATACGATGCCCATTGTACTTGTTGACTGGTCTGATATTCGTGAGCAAAAACGACTTATGGTATTGCGA
GCTTCAGTCGCACTACACGGTCGTTCTGTTACTCTTTATGAGAAAGCGTTCCCGCTTTCAGAGCAATGTT
CAAAGAAAGCTCATGACCAATTTCTAGCCGACCTTGCGAGCATTCTACCGAGTAACACCACACCGCTCAT
TGTCAGTGATGCTGGCTTTAAAGTGCCATGGTATAAATCCGTTGAGAAGCTGGGTTGGTACTGGTTAAGT
CGAGTAAGAGGAAAAGTACAATATGCAGACCTAGGAGCGGAAAACTGGAAACCTATCAGCAACTTACATG
ATATGTCATCTAGTCACTCAAAGACTTTAGGCTATAAGAGGCTGACTAAAAGCAATCCAATCTCATGCCA
AATTCTATTGTATAAATCTCGCTCTAAAGGCCGAAAAAATCAGCGCTCGACACGGACTCATTGTCACCAC
CCGTCACCTAAAATCTACTCAGCGTCGGCAAAGGAGCCATGGGTTCTAGCAACTAACTTACCTGTTGAAA
TTCGAACACCCAAACAACTTGTTAATATCTATTCGAAGCGAATGCAGATTGAAGAAACCTTCCGAGACTT
GAAAAGTCCTGCCTACGGACTAGGCCTACGCCATAGCCGAACGAGCAGCTCAGAGCGTTTTGATATCATG
CTGCTAATCGCCCTGATGCTTCAACTAACATGTTGGCTTGCGGGCGTTCATGCTCAGAAACAAGGTTGGG
ACAAGCACTTCCAGGCTAACACAGTCAGAAATCGAAACGTACTCTCAACAGTTCGCTTAGGCATGGAAGT
TTTGCGGCATTCTGGCTACACAATAACAAGGGAAGACTTACTCGTGGCTGCAACCCTACTAGCTCAAAAT
TTATTCACACATGGTTACGCTTTGGGGAAATTATGAGGGGATCTCTCAGAGCACAGCATACTAAATTTCC
CCTCTTTCTTCCTCTAGGGTGTCGTTAATTACCCGTACTAAAGGTTTGGAAAAGAAAAAAGAGACCGCCT
CGTTTCTTTTTCTTCGTCGAAAAAGGCAATAAAAATTTTTATCACGTTTCTTTTTCTTGAAAATTTTTTT
TTTGATTTTTTTCTCTTTCGATGACCTCCCATTGATATTTAAGTTAATAAACGGTCTTCAATTTCTCAAG
TTTCAGTTTCATTTTTCTTGTTCTATTACAACTTTTTTTACTTCTTGCTCATTAGAAAGAAAGCATAGCA
ATCTAATCTAAGTTTTCTAGAACTAGTGGATCCCCCGGGAAAAATGGACAAGAAGTACTCCATTGGGCTC
GATATCGGCACAAACAGCGTCGGTTGGGCCGTCATTACGGACGAGTACAAGGTGCCGAGCAAAAAATTCA
AAGTTCTGGGCAATACCGATCGCCACAGCATAAAGAAGAACCTCATTGGCGCCCTCCTGTTCGACTCCGG
GGAGACGGCCGAAGCCACGCGGCTCAAAAGAACAGCACGGCGCAGATATACCCGCAGAAAGAATCGGATC
TGCTACCTGCAGGAGATCTTTAGTAATGAGATGGCTAAGGTGGATGACTCTTTCTTCCATAGGCTGGAGG
AGTCCTTTTTGGTGGAGGAGGATAAAAAGCACGAGCGCCACCCAATCTTTGGCAATATCGTGGACGAGGT
GGCGTACCATGAAAAGTACCCAACCATATATCATCTGAGGAAGAAGCTTGTAGACAGTACTGATAAGGCT
GACTTGCGGTTGATCTATCTCGCGCTGGCGCATATGATCAAATTTCGGGGACACTTCCTCATCGAGGGGG
ACCTGAACCCAGACAACAGCGATGTCGACAAACTCTTTATCCAACTGGTTCAGACTTACAATCAGCTTTT
CGAAGAGAACCCGATCAACGCATCCGGAGTTGACGCCAAAGCAATCCTGAGCGCTAGGCTGTCCAAATCC
CGGCGGCTCGAAAACCTCATCGCACAGCTCCCTGGGGAGAAGAAGAACGGCCTGTTTGGTAATCTTATCG
CCCTGTCACTCGGGCTGACCCCCAACTTTAAATCTAACTTCGACCTGGCCGAAGATGCCAAGCTTCAACT
GAGCAAAGACACCTACGATGATGATCTCGACAATCTGCTGGCCCAGATCGGCGACCAGTACGCAGACCTT
TTTTTGGCGGCAAAGAACCTGTCAGACGCCATTCTGCTGAGTGATATTCTGCGAGTGAACACGGAGATCA
CCAAAGCTCCGCTGAGCGCTAGTATGATCAAGCGCTATGATGAGCACCACCAAGACTTGACTTTGCTGAA
GGCCCTTGTCAGACAGCAACTGCCTGAGAAGTACAAGGAAATTTTCTTCGATCAGTCTAAAAATGGCTAC
GCCGGATACATTGACGGCGGAGCAAGCCAGGAGGAATTTTACAAATTTATTAAGCCCATCTTGGAAAAAA
TGGACGGCACCGAGGAGCTGCTGGTAAAGCTTAACAGAGAAGATCTGTTGCGCAAACAGCGCACTTTCGA
CAATGGAAGCATCCCCCACCAGATTCACCTGGGCGAACTGCACGCTATCCTCAGGCGGCAAGAGGATTTC
TACCCCTTTTTGAAAGATAACAGGGAAAAGATTGAGAAAATCCTCACATTTCGGATACCCTACTATGTAG
GCCCCCTCGCCCGGGGAAATTCCAGATTCGCGTGGATGACTCGCAAATCAGAAGAGACCATCACTCCCTG
GAACTTCGAGGAAGTCGTGGATAAGGGGGCCTCTGCCCAGTCCTTCATCGAAAGGATGACTAACTTTGAT
AAAAATCTGCCTAACGAAAAGGTGCTTCCTAAACACTCTCTGCTGTACGAGTACTTCACAGTTTATAACG
AGCTCACCAAGGTCAAATACGTCACAGAAGGGATGAGAAAGCCAGCATTCCTGTCTGGAGAGCAGAAGAA
AGCTATCGTGGACCTCCTCTTCAAGACGAACCGGAAAGTTACCGTGAAACAGCTCAAAGAAGACTATTTC
AAAAAGATTGAATGTTTCGACTCTGTTGAAATCAGCGGAGTGGAGGATCGCTTCAACGCATCCCTGGGAA
CGTATCACGATCTCCTGAAAATCATTAAAGACAAGGACTTCCTGGACAATGAGGAGAACGAGGACATTCT
TGAGGACATTGTCCTCACCCTTACGTTGTTTGAAGATAGGGAGATGATTGAAGAACGCTTGAAAACTTAC
GCTCATCTCTTCGACGACAAAGTCATGAAACAGCTCAAGAGGCGCCGATATACAGGATGGGGGCGGCTGT
CAAGAAAACTGATCAATGGGATCCGAGACAAGCAGAGTGGAAAGACAATCCTGGATTTTCTTAAGTCCGA
TGGATTTGCCAACCGGAACTTCATGCAGTTGATCCATGATGACTCTCTCACCTTTAAGGAGGACATCCAG
AAAGCACAAGTTTCTGGCCAGGGGGACAGTCTTCACGAGCACATCGCTAATCTTGCAGGTAGCCCAGCTA
TCAAAAAGGGAATACTGCAGACCGTTAAGGTCGTGGATGAACTCGTCAAAGTAATGGGAAGGCATAAGCC
CGAGAATATCGTTATCGAGATGGCCCGAGAGAACCAAACTACCCAGAAGGGACAGAAGAACAGTAGGGAA
AGGATGAAGAGGATTGAAGAGGGTATAAAAGAACTGGGGTCCCAAATCCTTAAGGAACACCCAGTTGAAA
ACACCCAGCTTCAGAATGAGAAGCTCTACCTGTACTACCTGCAGAACGGCAGGGACATGTACGTGGATCA
GGAACTGGACATCAATCGGCTCTCCGACTACGACGTGGATCATATCGTGCCCCAGTCTTTTCTCAAAGAT
GATTCTATTGATAATAAAGTGTTGACAAGATCCGATAAAAATAGAGGGAAGAGTGATAACGTCCCCTCAG
AAGAAGTTGTCAAGAAAATGAAAAATTATTGGCGGCAGCTGCTGAACGCCAAACTGATCACACAACGGAA
GTTCGATAATCTGACTAAGGCTGAACGAGGTGGCCTGTCTGAGTTGGATAAAGCCGGCTTCATCAAAAGG
CAGCTTGTTGAGACACGCCAGATCACCAAGCACGTGGCCCAAATTCTCGATTCACGCATGAACACCAAGT
ACGATGAAAATGACAAACTGATTCGAGAGGTGAAAGTTATTACTCTGAAGTCTAAGCTGGTCTCAGATTT
CAGAAAGGACTTTCAGTTTTATAAGGTGAGAGAGATCAACAATTACCACCATGCGCATGATGCCTACCTG
AATGCAGTGGTAGGCACTGCACTTATCAAAAAATATCCCAAGCTTGAATCTGAATTTGTTTACGGAGACT
ATAAAGTGTACGATGTTAGGAAAATGATCGCAAAGTCTGAGCAGGAAATAGGCAAGGCCACCGCTAAGTA
CTTCTTTTACAGCAATATTATGAATTTTTTCAAGACCGAGATTACACTGGCCAATGGAGAGATTCGGAAG
CGACCACTTATCGAAACAAACGGAGAAACAGGAGAAATCGTGTGGGACAAGGGTAGGGATTTCGCGACAG
TCCGGAAGGTCCTGTCCATGCCGCAGGTGAACATCGTTAAAAAGACCGAAGTACAGACCGGAGGCTTCTC
CAAGGAAAGTATCCTCCCGAAAAGGAACAGCGACAAGCTGATCGCACGCAAAAAAGATTGGGACCCCAAG
AAATACGGCGGATTCGATTCTCCTACAGTCGCTTACAGTGTACTGGTTGTGGCCAAAGTGGAGAAAGGGA
AGTCTAAAAAACTCAAAAGCGTCAAGGAACTGCTGGGCATCACAATCATGGAGCGATCAAGCTTCGAAAA
AAACCCCATCGACTTTCTCGAGGCGAAAGGATATAAAGAGGTCAAAAAAGACCTCATCATTAAGCTTCCC
AAGTACTCTCTCTTTGAGCTTGAAAACGGCCGGAAACGAATGCTCGCTAGTGCGGGCGAGCTGCAGAAAG
GTAACGAGCTGGCACTGCCCTCTAAATACGTTAATTTCTTGTATCTGGCCAGCCACTATGAAAAGCTCAA
AGGGTCTCCCGAAGATAATGAGCAGAAGCAGCTGTTCGTGGAACAACACAAACACTACCTTGATGAGATC
ATCGAGCAAATAAGCGAATTCTCCAAAAGAGTGATCCTCGCCGACGCTAACCTCGATAAGGTGCTTTCTG
CTTACAATAAGCACAGGGATAAGCCCATCAGGGAGCAGGCAGAAAACATTATCCACTTGTTTACTCTGAC
CAACTTGGGCGCGCCTGCAGCCTTCAAGTACTTCGACACCACCATAGACAGAAAGCGGTACACCTCTACA
AAGGAGGTCCTGGACGCCACACTGATTCATCAGTCAATTACGGGGCTCTATGAAACAAGAATCGACCTCT
CTCAGCTCGGTGGAGACAGCAGGGCTGACCCCAAGAAGAAGAGGAAGGTGTGATCTCTTCTCGAGTCATG
TAATTAGTTATGTCACGCTTACATTCACGCCCTCCCCCCACATCCGCTCTAACCGAAAAGGAAGGAGTTA
GACAACCTGAAGTCTAGGTCCCTATTTATTTTTTTATAGTTATGTTAGTATTAAGAACGTTATTTATATT
TCAAATTTTTCTTTTTTTTCTGTACAGACGCGTGTACGCATGTAACATTATACTGAAAACCTTGCTTGAG
AAGGTTTTGGGACGCTCGAAGGCTTTAATTTGCGGCCGGTACCCAATTCGCCCTATAGTGAGTCGTATTA
CGCGCGCTCACTGGCCGTCGTTTTACAACGTCGTGACTGGGAAAACCCTGGCGTTACCCAACTTAATCGC
CTTGCAGCACATCCCCCTTTCGCCAGCTGGCGTAATAGCGAAGAGGCCCGCACCGATCGCCCTTCCCAAC
AGTTGCGCAGCCTGAATGGCGAATGG
[124 nt withheld, positions 7797-7920]
C
[91 nt withheld, positions 7922-8012]
A
[49 nt withheld, positions 8014-8062]
CCTTTGACGTTGGAGTCCACGTTCTTT
[37 nt withheld, positions 8090-8126]
ACCCTATCTCGGTCTATTCTTTTGATTTATAAGGGATTTTGCCGATTTCGGCCTATTGGTTAAAAAATGA
GCTGATTTAACAAAAATTTAACGCGAATTTTAACAAAATATTAACGCTTACAATTTCCTGATGCGGTATT
TTCTCCTTACGCATCTGTGCGGTATTTCACACCGCATAGATCGGCAAGTGCACAAACAATACTTAAATAA
ATACTACTCAGTAATAACCTATTTCTTAGCATTTTTGACGAAATTTGCTATTTTGTTAGAGTCTTTTACA
CCATTTGTCTCCACACCTCCGCTTACATCAACACCAATAACGCCATTTAATCTAAGCGCATCACCAACAT
TTTCTGGCGTCAGTCCACCAGCTAACATAAAATGTAAGCTTTCGGGGCTCTCTTGCCTTCCAACCCAGTC
AGAAATCGAGTTCCAATCCAAAAGTTCACCTGTCCCACCTGCTTCTGAATCAAACAAGGGAATAAACGAA
TGAGGTTTCTGTGAAGCTGCACTGAGTAGTATGTTGCAGTCTTTTGGAAATACGAGTCTTTTAATAACTG
GCAAACCGAGGAACTCTTGGTATTCTTGCCACGACTCATCTCCATGCAGTTGGACGATATCAATGCCGTA
ATCATTGACCAGAGCCAAAACATCCTCCTTAGGTTGATTACGAAACACGCCAACCAAGTATTTCGGAGTG
CCTGAACTATTTTTATATGCTTTTACAAGACTTGAAATTTTCCTTGCAATAACCGGGTCAATTGTTCTCT
TTCTATTGGGCACACATATAATACCCAGCAAGTCAGCATCGGAATCTAGAGCACATTCTGCGGCCTCTGT
GCTCTGCAAGCCGCAAACTTTCACCAATGGACCAGAACTACCTGTGAAATTAATAACAGACATACTCCAA
GCTGCCTTTGTGTGCTTAATCACGTATACTCACGTGCTCAATAGTCACCAATGCCCTCCCTCTTGGCCCT
CTCCTTTTCTTTTTTCGACCGAATTAATTCTTAATCGGCAAAAAAAGAAAAGCTCCGGATCAAGATTGTA
CGTAAGGTGACAAGCTATTTTTCAATAAAGAATATCTTCCACTACTGCCATCTGGCGTCATAACTGCAAA
GTACACATATATTACGATGCTGTTCTATTAAATGCTTCCTATATTATATATATAGTAATGTCGTTGATCT
ATGGTGCACTCTCAGTACAATCTGCTCTGATGCCGCATAGTTAAGCCAGCCCCGACACCCGCCAACACCC
GCTGACGCGCCCTGACGGGCTTGTCTGCTCCCGGCATCCGCTTACAGACAAGCTGTGACCGTCTCCGGGA
GCTGCATGTGTCAGAGGTTTTCACCGTCATCACCGAAACGCGCGAGACGAAAGGGCCTCGTGATACGCCT
ATTTTTATAGGTTAATGTCATGATAATAATGGTTTCTTAGACGTCAGGTGGCACTTTTCGGGGAAATGTG
CGCGGAACCCCTATTTGTTTATTTTTCTAAATACATTCAAATATGTATCCGCTCATGAGACAATAACCCT
GATAAATGCTTCAATAATATTGAAAAAGGAAGAGTATGAGTATTCAACATTTCCGTGTCGCCCTTATTCC
CTTTTTTGCGGCATTTTGCCTTCCTGTTTTTGCTCACCCAGAAACGCTGGTGAAAGTAAAAGATGCTGAA
GATCAGTTGGGTGCACGAGTGGGTTACATCGAACTGGATCTCAACAGCGGTAAGATCCTTGAGAGTTTTC
GCCCCGAAGAACGTTTTCCAATGATGAGCACTTTTAAAGTTCTGCTATGTGGCGCGGTATTATCCCGTAT
TGACGCCGGGCAAGAGCAACTCGGTCGCCGCATACACTATTCTCAGAATGACTTGGTTGAGTACTCACCA
GTCACAGAAAAGCATCTTACGGATGGCATGACAGTAAGAGAATTATGCAGTGCTGCCATAACCATGAGTG
ATAACACTGCGGCCAACTTACTTCTGACAACGATCGGAGGACCGAAGGAGCTAACCGCTTTTTTGCACAA
CATGGGGGATCATGTAACTCGCCTTGATCGTTGGGAACCGGAGCTGAATGAAGCCATACCAAACGACGAG
CGTGACACCACGATGCCTGTAGCAATGGCAACAACGTTGCGCAAACTATTAACTGGCGAACTACTTACTC
TAGCTTCCCGGCAACAATTAATAGACTGGATGGAGGCGGATAAAGTTGCAGGACCACTTCTGCGCTCGGC
CCTTCCGGCTGGCTGGTTTATTGCTGATAAATCTGGAGCCGGTGAGCGTGGGTCTCGCGGTATCATTGCA
GCACTGGGGCCAGATGGTAAGCCCTCCCGTATCGTAGTTATCTACACGACGGGGAGTCAGGCAACTATGG
ATGAACGAAATAGACAGATCGCTGAGATAGGTGCCTCACTGATTAAGCATTGGTAACTGTCAGACCAAGT
TTACTCATATATACTTTAGATTGATTTAAAACTTCATTTTTAATTTAAAAGGATCTAGGTGAAGATCCTT
TTTGATAATCTCATGACCAAAATCCCTTAACGTGAGTTTTCGTTCCACTGAGCGTCAGACCCCGTAGAAA
AGATCAAAGGATCTTCTTGAGATCCTTTTTTTCTGCGCGTAATCTGCTGCTTGCAAACAAAAAAACCACC
GCTACCAGCGGTGGTTTGTTTGCCGGATCAAGAGCTACCAACTCTTTTTCCGAAGGTAACTGGCTTCAGC
AGAGCGCAGATACCAAATACTGTTCTTCTAGTGTAGCCGTAGTTAGGCCACCACTTCAAGAACTCTGTAG
CACCGCCTACATACCTCGCTCTGCTAATCCTGTTACCAGTGGCTGCTGCCAGTGGCGATAAGTCGTGTCT
TACCGGGTTGGACTCAAGACGATAGTTACCGGATAAGGCGCAGCGGTCGGGCTGAACGGGGGGTTCGTGC
ACACAGCCCAGCTTGGAGCGAACGACCTACACCGAACTGAGATACCTACAGCGTGAGCTATGAGAAAGCG
CCACGCTTCCCGAAGGGAGAAAGGCGGACAGGTATCCGGTAAGCGGCAGGGTCGGAACAGGAGAGCGCAC
GAGGGAGCTTCCAGGGGGAAACGCCTGGTATCTTTATAGTCCTGTCGGGTTTCGCCACCTCTGACTTGAG
CGTCGATTTTTGTGATGCTCGTCAGGGGGGCGGAGCCTATGGAAAAACGCCAGCAACGCGGCCTTTTTAC
GGTTCCTGGCCTTTTGCTGGCCTTTTGCTCGGGGGATCTGCCAATTGAACATAACATGGTAGTTACATAT
ACTAGTAATATGGTTCGGCACACATTAAAAGTATAAAAACTATCTGAATTACGAATTACATATATTGGTC
ATAAAAATCAATCAATCATCGTGTGTTTTATATGTCTCTTATCTAAGTATAAGAATATCCATAGTTAATA
TTCACTTACGCTACCTTTTAACCTGTAATCATTGTCAACAGGATATGTTAACGACCCACATTGATAAACG
CTAGTATTTCTTTTTCCTCTTCTTATTGGCCGGCTGTCTCTATACTCCCCTATAGTCTGTTTCTTTTCGT
TTCGATTGTCCCTATCAGTGATAGAGATGGCGCACATGGTACGCTGTGGTGCTCGCGGCTGGGAACGAAA
CTCTGGGAGCTGCGATTGGCAGGACCATGCAATAATCTCCTGGTTTTAGAGCTAGAAATAGCAAGTTAAA
ATAAGGCTAGTCCGTTATCAACTTGAAAAAGTGGCACCGAGTCGGTGCTTTTTTCTCGAGCCATATCCAA
CTTCCAATTTAATCTTTCTTTTTTAATTTTCACTTATTTGCGATACAGAAAGAAAAAAGCGATAGTAACT
ATTGAATTTTGTTTGGATTTGGTTAGATTAGATATGGTTTCTCTTTATATTTACATGCTAAAAATGGGCT
ACACCAGAGATACATAATTAGATATATATACGCCAGTACACCTTATCGGCCCAAGCCTTGTCCCAAGGCA
GCGTTTTGTTCTTGGAAACGCTGCCCTACACGTTCGCTATGCTTCAAGAACTTTTCTGAGCACTTCATGA
TGCATGTTTGTTCCTTATTGGTTAGCTTTGATGTTGTGAAGTCATTGACACAGTCTGTGAAACATCTTTC
TACCAGATTAGAGTACAAACGCATGAAATCCTTCATTTGCTTTTGTTCCACTACTTTTTGGAACTCTTGT
TGTTCTTTCCTGCAGGTAGTCGTGCAATGTATGACTTTAAGATTTGTGAGCAGGAAGAAAAGGGAGAATC
TTCTAACGATAAACCCTTGAAAAACTGGGTAGACTACGCTATGTTGAGTTGCTACGCAGGCTGCACAATT
ACACGAGAATGCTCCCGCCTAGGATTTAAGGCTAAGGGACGTGCAATGCAGACGACAGATCTAAATGACC
GTGTCGGTGAAGTGTTCGCCAAACTTTTCGGTTAACACATGCAGTGATGCACGCGCGATGGTGCTAAGTT
ACATATATATATATATGTATAGCCATAGTGATGTCTAAGTAACCTTTATGGTATATTTCTTAATGTGGAA
AGATACTAGCGCGCGCACCCACACACAAGCTTCGTCTTTTCTTGAAGAAAAGAGGAAGCTCGCTAAATGG
GATTCCACTTTCCGTTCCCTGCCAGCTGATGGAAAAAGGTTAGTGGAACGATGAAGAATAAAAAGAGAGA
TCCACTGAGGTGAAATTTCAGCTGACAGCGAGTTTCATGATCGTGATGAACAATGGTAACGAGTTGTGGC
TGTTGCCAGGGAGGGTGGTTCTCAACTTTTAATGTATGGCCAAATCGCTACTTGGGTTTGTTATATAACA
AAGAAGAAATAATGAACTGATTCTCTTCCTCCTTCTTGTCCTTTCTTAATTCTGTTGTAATTACCTTCCT
TTGTAATTTTTTTTGTAATTATTCTTCTTAATAATCCAAACAAACACACATATTACAATATATTAAA
Features (pLannotate 1.2.2; 29 found; start..end, strand, type, name):
      1..624     +  CDS            TetR: tetracycline repressor TetR; tetR from transposon Tn10; TetR binds to the tetracycline operator tetO to inhibit transcription. This inhibition can be relieved by adding tetracycline or doxycycline.
   1029..1148    +  rep_origin     RSF ori (fragment): Plasmids containing the RSF 1030 origin of replication can be propagated in E. coli cells that contain additional plasmids with compatible origins.
   1150..1242    +  CDS            lacI (fragment): lac repressor; lacI; The lac repressor binds to the lac operator to inhibit transcription in E. coli. This inhibition can be relieved by adding lactose or isopropyl-β-D-thiogalactopyranoside (IPTG).
   1255..1276    +  protein_bind   CAP binding site: CAP binding activates transcription in the presence of cAMP. E. coli catabolite activator protein
   1291..1321    +  promoter       lac promoter: promoter for the E. coli lac operon
   1325..1347    +  protein_bind   lac operator (fragment): The lac repressor binds to the lac operator to inhibit transcription in E. coli. This inhibition can be relieved by adding lactose or isopropyl-β-D-thiogalactopyranoside (IPTG). lac repressor encoded by lacI
   1390..1408    +  promoter       T3 promoter: promoter for bacteriophage T3 RNA polymerase
   1426..1520    +  promoter       TEF1 promoter (fragment): S. cerevisiae TEF1; promoter for EF-1α
   1565..1634    -  ncRNA          RNA-OUT: Accession: RF00240 - RNA-OUT
   2850..3162    +  promoter       TEF1 promoter (fragment): S. cerevisiae TEF1; promoter for EF-1α
   3166..3189    +  misc_feature   MCS (fragment): pBluescript multiple cloning site
   3194..7297    +  CDS            cas9: CAS9_STRP1 - Also known as csn1 From Streptococcus pyogenes serotype M1.
   7346..7593    +  terminator     CYC1 terminator: S. cerevisiae CYC1; transcription terminator for CYC1
   7612..7630    -  promoter       T7 promoter: promoter for bacteriophage T7 RNA polymerase
   7638..7793    +  CDS            lacZα (fragment): LacZα fragment of β-galactosidase; lacZ fragment
   7797..8225    +  rep_origin     f1 ori (sequence partly withheld): f1 bacteriophage origin of replication; arrow indicates direction of (+) strand synthesis
   8253..8304    -  misc_feature   bom (fragment): basis of mobility region from pBR322
   8355..9029    -  CDS            TRP1: phosphoribosylanthranilate isomerase, required for tryptophan biosynthesis; S. cerevisiae TRP1; yeast auxotrophic marker
   9030..9177    -  promoter       TRP1 promoter: S. cerevisiae TRP1
   9316..9365    -  misc_feature   bom (fragment): basis of mobility region from pBR322
   9467..9502    -  CDS            rop (fragment): Rop protein, which maintains plasmids at low copy number; rop
   9597..9701    +  promoter       AmpR promoter: bla
   9702..10562   +  CDS            AmpR: β-lactamase; bla; confers resistance to ampicillin, carbenicillin, and related antibiotics
  10733..11321   +  rep_origin     ori: high-copy-number ColE1/pMB1/pBR322/pUC origin of replication
  11381..11787   +  promoter       RPR1 promoter: RPR1; promoter for the S. cerevisiae RNase P RNA gene
  11809..11884   +  misc_RNA       gRNA scaffold: guide RNA scaffold for the Streptococcus pyogenes CRISPR/Cas9 system
  11897..11959   +  terminator     RPR1 terminator: transcription terminator for the S. cerevisiae RNase P RNA gene
  12092..12334   -  CDS            TIM9 (fragment): TIM9_YEAST - Experimental evidence at protein level: Swiss-Prot protein existence level 1. Mitochondrial intermembrane chaperone that participates in the import and insertion of multi-pass transmembrane proteins into the mitochondrial inner membrane. Also required for the transfer of beta- barrel precursors from the TOM complex to the sorting and assembly machinery (SAM complex) of the outer membrane. Acts as a chaperone-like protein that protects the hydrophobic precursors from aggregation and guide them through the mitochondrial intermembrane space. Compared to TIM10, it may have a strong st
  12344..12568   +  CDS            NNR2 (fragment): NNRD_YEAST - Experimental evidence at protein level: Swiss-Prot protein existence level 1. Catalyzes the dehydration of the S-form of NAD(P)HX at the expense of ATP, which is converted to ADP. Together with NAD(P)HX epimerase, which catalyzes the epimerization of the S- and R-forms, the enzyme allows the repair of both epimers of NAD(P)HX, a damaged form of NAD(P)H that is a result of enzymatic or heat-dependent hydration. From Saccharomyces cerevisiae (strain ATCC 204508 / S288c) (Baker's yeast).
