[The description below was written by a language model from this plasmid's Addgene catalogue record and pLannotate feature annotations shown in this document.]
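Description:
pNSU299_MET16 is a 13.1 kb yeast CRISPR plasmid that pairs constitutive Streptococcus pyogenes Cas9 expression with a tetracycline-inducible guide RNA directed at the S. cerevisiae MET16 gene (YPR167C), so that a double-strand break can be triggered at that locus on demand. The backbone is listed as pRS414, a TRP1-marked shuttle vector. In E. coli it is maintained at high copy through a ColE1/pUC-type origin and selected with ampicillin via the bla gene. An f1 origin and remnants of the pBluescript lac/lacZα region with flanking T3 and T7 promoters are also present. The feature table shows no yeast centromere or ARS. This fits the depositor's comment that the plasmid is used as an integrating construct, linearized within TRP1 before transformation, with tryptophan prototrophy as the selection. The comment names chromosome V as the integration site.

The Cas9 coding sequence lies downstream of a TEF1 promoter fragment and is terminated by the CYC1 terminator, giving constitutive nuclease expression. The guide cassette uses the RNA polymerase III RPR1 promoter, followed by the MET16 spacer, the S. pyogenes gRNA scaffold and the RPR1 terminator. A Tn10 TetR coding sequence is also carried. TetR bound to a tet operator would keep the guide silent until tetracycline or doxycycline relieves repression, although no operator is annotated separately and the promoter driving TetR is not clearly identified. The short TIM9 and NNR2 matches upstream of TetR are probably yeast intergenic sequence.

Several small annotated fragments (RSF ori, lacI, rop, bom, RNA-OUT) look like backbone remnants or incidental matches. The repository notes several discrepancies between its sequencing result and the depositor's theoretical reference.
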