Addgene plasmid #166091: pNSU299_MET16
Purpose: Plasmid for constituive spCas9 and tet-inducible MET16 targeting sgRNA expression for double stranded break formation in yeast
Depositing lab: Rebecca Burgess. Depositing organization: Stevenson University.
Backbone
  Vector backbone: pRS414
  Backbone manufacturer: Smith JD et al 2016. PMID 26956608
  Vector type: Yeast Expression, CRISPR
  Selectable markers: TRP1
Growth in bacteria
  Bacterial resistance: Ampicillin, 100 μg/mL
  Growth temperature: 37°C
  Growth strain: DH5alpha
  Copy number: High Copy
Gene/Insert
  Gene/Insert name: MET16
  gRNA/shRNA sequence: GACCATGCAATAATCTCCTG
  Species: S. cerevisiae (budding yeast)
  Entrez Gene: MET16 (a.k.a. YPR167C)
  Promoter: Tet-inducible
  Cloning method: Gibson Cloning
Resource information
  A portion of this plasmid was derived from a plasmid made by: Jim Haber/Neal Sugawara
Terms and licenses: Academic/Nonprofit Terms; Industry Terms: Not Available to Industry
Depositor comments: gRNA Binding Coordinates: chrXVI:877523..877542 (+ strand) This is a yeast integration plasmid, and should be linearized with BstZ17I (or elsewhere within the TRP1 gene) before transformation for integration into Chromosome V of the yeast genome. Addgene QC identified several discrepancies compared to the theoretical reference.
How to cite: pNSU299_MET16 was a gift from Rebecca Burgess (Addgene plasmid # 166091 ; http://n2t.net/addgene:166091 ; RRID:Addgene_166091)
